Addgene plasmid #99361: pJC20cdc8.E31K
Purpose: Bacterial expression vector containing cDNA encoding for the fission yeast tropomyosin, Cdc8 with the amino acid substitution Glu-31-Lys.
Depositing lab: Dan Mulvihill. Depositing organization: London and South East University Group (LASE). Publication: Temperature sensitive point mutations in fission yeast tropomyosin have long range effects on protein stability that destabilise the actin-tropomyosin copolymer in vitro and in vivo. Johnson CA, Brooker HR, Gyamfi I, O'Brien J, Ashley B, Brazier JE, Dean A, Embling J, Grimsey E, Tomlinson AC, Wilson EG, Geeves MA, Mulvihill DP. Biochem Biophys Res Commun. 2017 Oct 25. pii: S0006-291X(17)32087-9. doi: 10.1016/j.bbrc.2017.10.109. PubMed 29080743.
Backbone
  Vector backbone: pJC20
  Total vector size (bp): 2807
  Vector type: Bacterial Expression
Growth in bacteria
  Bacterial resistance: Ampicillin, 100 μg/mL
  Growth temperature: 37°C
  Growth strain: DH5alpha
  Copy number: High Copy
Gene/Insert
  Gene/Insert name: cdc8
  Species: S. pombe (fission yeast)
  Insert size (bp): 486
  Mutation: Glutamic acid 31 to Lysine
  Entrez Gene: cdc8 (a.k.a. SPAC27F1.02c, fus4)
  Promoter: T7
  Cloning method: Restriction Enzyme; 5′ cloning site NdeI (not destroyed); 3′ cloning site BamHI (not destroyed)
  Sequencing primers: 5′ T7 Forward; 3′ T7 term
Terms and licenses: Academic/Nonprofit Terms; Industry Terms: Not Available to Industry
How to cite: pJC20cdc8.E31K was a gift from Dan Mulvihill (Addgene plasmid # 99361 ; http://n2t.net/addgene:99361 ; RRID:Addgene_99361)
