[The description below was written by a language model from this plasmid's Addgene catalogue record and pLannotate feature annotations shown in this document.]
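Description:
pJC20cdc8.E31K is a small (about 2.8 kb) bacterial expression plasmid built on the pJC20 backbone and carrying the cDNA for Cdc8, the tropomyosin of the fission yeast Schizosaccharomyces pombe, with a glutamic acid to lysine substitution at residue 31. It is maintained in E. coli through a high-copy ColE1/pUC-type origin of replication and selected with ampicillin via a β-lactamase (AmpR) gene driven by its own bla promoter.

The 486 bp cdc8 insert was cloned between NdeI and BamHI sites, both of which are retained. This places the coding sequence directly downstream of a bacteriophage T7 promoter and the efficient ribosome binding site from T7 gene 10, with a T7 terminator closing the transcription unit. Expression therefore depends on a host that supplies T7 RNA polymerase. No affinity or epitope tag is recorded, so the protein appears to be produced in untagged form. The annotation also flags short fragments matching lacI upstream of the promoter and a T7 gene 10B-derived solubility tag between the insert and the terminator. These are only partial matches of about 50 nt each and most likely represent backbone remnants rather than functional elements; no lac operator or intact repressor gene is annotated.

Cdc8 forms part of the F-actin contractile ring during cytokinesis. According to the associated publication title, this construct belongs to a study of temperature-sensitive tropomyosin point mutations and their effects on protein stability and on the actin-tropomyosin copolymer. The plasmid is thus suited to producing recombinant E31K mutant tropomyosin in bacteria for in vitro characterisation.
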