Features (pLannotate 1.2.2; 9 found; start..end, strand, type, name):
    594..647     +  CDS            lacI (fragment): lac repressor; lacI; The lac repressor binds to the lac operator to inhibit transcription in E. coli. This inhibition can be relieved by adding lactose or isopropyl-β-D-thiogalactopyranoside (IPTG).
    667..685     +  promoter       T7 promoter: promoter for bacteriophage T7 RNA polymerase
    717..739     +  RBS            RBS: efficient ribosome binding site from bacteriophage T7 gene 10 (Olins and Rangwala, 1989)
    747..1229    +  CDS            cdc8: TPM_SCHPO - Protein inferred from homology: Swiss-Prot protein existence level 3. Forms part of the F-actin contractile ring during cytokinesis. From Schizosaccharomyces pombe (strain 972 / ATCC 24843) (Fission yeast).
   1261..1310    +  CDS            SET1 (fragment): solubility-enhancement tag derived from T7 phage gene 10B
   1318..1365    +  terminator     T7 terminator: transcription terminator for bacteriophage T7 RNA polymerase
   1496..1600    +  promoter       AmpR promoter: bla
   1601..2461    +  CDS            AmpR: β-lactamase; bla; confers resistance to ampicillin, carbenicillin, and related antibiotics
   2632..411     +  rep_origin     ori (across the origin): high-copy-number ColE1/pMB1/pBR322/pUC origin of replication
>Addgene plasmid #99361 | pJC20cdc8.E31K | addgene full sequence | sequence record 192449 | Addgene NGS Result
TTCAAGAACTCTGTAGCACCGCCTACATACCTCGCTCTGCTAATCCTGTTACCAGTGGCTGCTGCCAGTG
GCGATAAGTCGTGTCTTACCGGGTTGGACTCAAGACGATAGTTACCGGATAAGGCGCAGCGGTCGGGCTG
AACGGGGGGTTCGTGCACACAGCCCAGCTTGGAGCGAACGACCTACACCGAACTGAGATACCTACAGCGT
GAGCTATGAGAAAGCGCCACGCTTCCCGAAGGGAGAAAGGCGGACAGGTATCCGGTAAGCGGCAGGGTCG
GAACAGGAGAGCGCACGAGGGAGCTTCCAGGGGGAAACGCCTGGTATCTTTATAGTCCTGTCGGGTTTCG
CCACCTCTGACTTGAGCGTCGATTTTTGTGATGCTCGTCAGGGGGGCGGAGCCTATGGAAAAACGCCAGC
AACGCGGCCTTTTTACGGTTCCTGGCCTTTTGCTGGCCTTTTGCTCACATGTTCTTTCCTGCGTTATCCC
CTGATTCTGTGGATAACCGTATTACCGCCTTTGAGTGAGCTGATACCGCTCGCCGCAGCCGAACGACCGA
GCGCAGCGAGTCAGTGAGCGAGGAAGCGGAAGAGCGCCCAATACGCAAACCGCCTCTCCCCGCGCGTTGG
CCGATTCATTAATGCAGGATCTCGATCCCGCGAAATTAATACGACTCACTATAGGGAGACCACAACGGTT
TCCCTCTAGAAATAATTTTGTTTAACTTTAAGAAGGAGATATACATATGGATAAGCTTAGAGAGAAAATT
AATGCCGCTCGTGCTGAGACTGATGAGGCTGTCGCTCGTGCTGAAGCAGCTGAAGCCAAGTTGAAAAAAG
TTGAACTTCAACTTTCTCTTAAAGAGCAAGAATATGAGTCTCTTTCGAGGAAAAGCGAAGCCGCCGAGTC
TCAACTCGAAGAGTTAGAAGAAGAAACTAAGCAGTTACGTCTCAAAGCCGACAATGAAGATATTCAAAAG
ACGGAAGCCGAGCAGTTGAGCCGTAAAGTTGAGCTTTTAGAGGAAGAACTAGAAACTAATGACAAGCTAC
TTCGCGAAACCACCGAAAAGATGCGTCAAACTGATGTTAAGGCTGAGCATTTTGAACGTCGCGTCCAATC
TCTAGAGCGTGAGCGTGATGATATGGAACAGAAACTAGAAGAAATGACTGACAAGTATACTAAGGTCAAG
GCTGAATTAGATGAAGTTCACCAAGCTCTTGAGGATTTGTAGGGATCCCGGGCCCTAGCTAACTGATCCG
GCTGCTAACAAAGCCCGAAAGGAAGCTGAGTTGGCTGCTGCCACCGCTGAGCAATAACTAGCATAACCCC
TTGGGGCCTCTAAACGGGTCTTGAGGGGTTTTTTGCTGAAAGGAGGAACTATATCCGGATAATTCTTGAA
GACGAAAGGGCCTCGTGATACGCCTATTTTTATAGGTTAATGTCATGATAATAATGGTTTCTTAGACGTC
AGGTGGCACTTTTCGGGGAAATGTGCGCGGAACCCCTATTTGTTTATTTTTCTAAATACATTCAAATATG
TATCCGCTCATGAGACAATAACCCTGATAAATGCTTCAATAATATTGAAAAAGGAAGAGTATGAGTATTC
AACATTTCCGTGTCGCCCTTATTCCCTTTTTTGCGGCATTTTGCCTTCCTGTTTTTGCTCACCCAGAAAC
GCTGGTGAAAGTAAAAGATGCTGAAGATCAGTTGGGTGCACGAGTGGGTTACATCGAACTGGATCTCAAC
AGCGGTAAGATCCTTGAGAGTTTTCGCCCCGAAGAACGTTTTCCAATGATGAGCACTTTTAAAGTTCTGC
TATGTGGCGCGGTATTATCCCGTGTTGACGCCGGGCAAGAGCAACTCGGTCGCCGCATACACTATTCTCA
GAATGACTTGGTTGAGTACTCACCAGTCACAGAAAAGCATCTTACGGATGGCATGACAGTAAGAGAATTA
TGCAGTGCTGCCATAACCATGAGTGATAACACTGCGGCCAACTTACTTCTGACAACGATCGGAGGACCGA
AGGAGCTAACCGCTTTTTTGCACAACATGGGGGATCATGTAACTCGCCTTGATCGTTGGGAACCGGAGCT
GAATGAAGCCATACCAAACGACGAGCGTGACACCACGATGCCTGTAGCAATGGCAACAACGTTGCGCAAA
CTATTAACTGGCGAACTACTTACTCTAGCTTCCCGGCAACAATTAATAGACTGGATGGAGGCGGATAAAG
TTGCAGGACCACTTCTGCGCTCGGCCCTTCCGGCTGGCTGGTTTATTGCTGATAAATCTGGAGCCGGTGA
GCGTGGGTCTCGCGGTATCATTGCAGCACTGGGGCCAGATGGTAAGCCCTCCCGTATCGTAGTTATCTAC
ACGACGGGGAGTCAGGCAACTATGGATGAACGAAATAGACAGATCGCTGAGATAGGTGCCTCACTGATTA
AGCATTGGTAACTGTCAGACCAAGTTTACTCATATATACTTTAGATTGATTTAAAACTTCATTTTTAATT
TAAAAGGATCTAGGTGAAGATCCTTTTTGATAATCTCATGACCAAAATCCCTTAACGTGAGTTTTCGTTC
CACTGAGCGTCAGACCCCGTAGAAAAGATCAAAGGATCTTCTTGAGATCCTTTTTTTCTGCGCGTAATCT
GCTGCTTGCAAACAAAAAAACCACCGCTACCAGCGGTGGTTTGTTTGCCGGATCAAGAGCTACCAACTCT
TTTTCCGAAGGTAACTGGCTTCAGCAGAGCGCAGATACCAAATACTGTTCTTCTAGTGTAGCCGTAGTTA
GGCCACCAC
